>Addgene plasmid #184451 | pVITRO1-mCardinal-CAXX | addgene full sequence | sequence record 362883 | Addgene NGS Result
CCTGCAGGGCCTGAAATAACCTCTGAAAGAGGAACTTGGTTAGGTACCTTCTGAGGCGGAAAGAACCAGC
TGTGGAATGTGTGTCAGTTAGGGTGTGGAAAGTCCCCAGGCTCCCCAGCAGGCAGAAGTATGCAAAGCAT
GCATCTCAATTAGTCAGCAACCAGGTGTGGAAAGTCCCCAGGCTCCCCAGCAGGCAGAAGTATGCAAAGC
ATGCATCTCAATTAGTCAGCAACCATAGTCCCACTAGTGGAGCCGAGAGTAATTCATACAAAAGGAGGGA
TCGCCTTCGCAAGGGGAGAGCCCAGGGACCGTCCCTAAATTCTCACAGACCCAAATCCCTGTAGCCGCCC
CACGACAGCGCGAGGAGCATGCGCTCAGGGCTGAGCGCGGGGAGAGCAGAGCACACAAGCTCATAGACCC
TGGTCGTGGGGGGGAGGACCGGGGAGCTGGCGCGGGGCAAACTGGGAAAGCGGTGTCGTGTGCTGGCTCC
GCCCTCTTCCCGAGGGTGGGGGAGAACGGTATATAAGTGCGGCAGTCGCCTTGGACGTTCTTTTTCGCAA
CGGGTTTGCCGTCAGAACGCAGGTGAGGGGCGGGTGTGGCTTCCGCGGGCCGCCGAGCTGGAGGTCCTGC
TCCGAGCGGGCCGGGCCCCGCTGTCGTCGGCGGGGATTAGCTGCGAGCATTCCCGCTTCGAGTTGCGGGC
GGCGCGGGAGGCAGAGTGCGAGGCCTAGCGGCAACCCCGTAGCCTCGCCTCGTGTCCGGCTTGAGGCCTA
GCGTGGTGTCCGCGCCGCCGCCGCGTGCTACTCCGGCCGCACTCTGGTCTTTTTTTTTTTTGTTGTTGTT
GCCCTGCTGCCTTCGATTGCCGTTCAGCAATAGGGGCTAACAAAGGGAGGGTGCGGGGCTTGCTCGCCCG
GAGCCCGGAGAGGTCATGGTTGGGGAGGAATGGAGGGACAGGAGTGGCGGCTGGGGCCCGCCCGCCTTCG
GAGCACATGTCCGACGCCACCTGGATGGGGCGAGGCCTGGGGTTTTTCCCGAAGCAACCAGGCTGGGGTT
AGCGTGCCGAGGCCATGTGGCCCCAGCACCCGGCACGATCTGGCTTGGCGGCGCCGCGTTGCCCTGCCTC
CCTAACTAGGGTGAGGCCATCCCGTCCGGCACCAGTTGCGTGCGTGGAAAGATGGCCGCTCCCGGGCCCT
GTTGCAAGGAGCTCAAAATGGAGGACGCGGCAGCCCGGTGGAGCGGGCGGGTGAGTCACCCACACAAAGG
AAGAGGGCCTGGTCCCTCACCGGCTGCTGCTTCCTGTGACCCCGTGGTCCTATCGGCCGCAATAGTCACC
TCGGGCTTTTGAGCACGGCTAGTCGCGGCGGGGGGAGGGGATGTAATGGCGTTGGAGTTTGTTCACATTT
GGTGGGTGGAGACTAGTCAGGCCAGCCTGGCGCTGGAAGTCATTTTTGGAATTTGTCCCCTTGAGTTTTG
AGCGGAGCTAATTCTCGGGCTTCTTAGCGGTTCAAAGGTATCTTTTAAACCCTTTTTTAGGTGTTGTGAA
AACCACCGCTAATTCAAAGCAACCGGTGATATCAAAGATCTTGTACAGCTAGCTGGCCAGACATGATAAG
ATACATTGATGAGTTTGGACAAACCACAACTAGAATGCAGTGAAAAAAATGCTTTATTTGTGAAATTTGT
GATGCTATTGCTTTATTTGTAACCATTATAAGCTGCAATAAACAAGTTAACAACAACAATTGCATTCATT
TTATGTTTCAGGTTCAGGGGGAGGTGTGGGAGGTTTTTTAAAGCAAGTAAAACCTCTACAAATGTGGTAT
GGAAATGTTAATTAACTAGCCATGACCAAAATCCCTTAACGTGAGTTTTCGTTCCACTGAGCGTCAGACC
CCGTAGAAAAGATCAAAGGATCTTCTTGAGATCCTTTTTTTCTGCGCGTAATCTGCTGCTTGCAAACAAA
AAAACCACCGCTACCAGCGGTGGTTTGTTTGCCGGATCAAGAGCTACCAACTCTTTTTCCGAAGGTAACT
GGCTTCAGCAGAGCGCAGATACCAAATACTGTTCTTCTAGTGTAGCCGTAGTTAGGCCACCACTTCAAGA
ACTCTGTAGCACCGCCTACATACCTCGCTCTGCTAATCCTGTTACCAGTGGCTGCTGCCAGTGGCGATAA
GTCGTGTCTTACCGGGTTGGACTCAAGACGATAGTTACCGGATAAGGCGCAGCGGTCGGGCTGAACGGGG
GGTTCGTGCACACAGCCCAGCTTGGAGCGAACGACCTACACCGAACTGAGATACCTACAGCGTGAGCTAT
GAGAAAGCGCCACGCTTCCCGAAGGGAGAAAGGCGGACAGGTATCCGGTAAGCGGCAGGGTCGGAACAGG
AGAGCGCACGAGGGAGCTTCCAGGGGGAAACGCCTGGTATCTTTATAGTCCTGTCGGGTTTCGCCACCTC
TGACTTGAGCGTCGATTTTTGTGATGCTCGTCAGGGGGGCGGAGCCTATGGAAAAACGCCAGCAACGCGG
CCTTTTTACGGTTCCTGGCCTTTTGCTGGCCTTTTGCTCACATGTTCTTAATTAACCTGCAGGCGTTACA
TAACTTACGGTAAATGGCCCGCCTGGCTGACCGCCCAACGACCCCCGCCCATTGACGTCAATAATGACGT
ATGTTCCCATAGTAACGCCAATAGGGACTTTCCATTGACGTCAATGGGTGGAGTATTTACGGTAAACTGC
CCACTTGGCAGTACATCAAGTGTATCATATGCCAAGTACGCCCCCTATTGACGTCAATGACGGTAAATGG
CCCGCCTGGCATTATGCCCAGTACATGACCTTATGGGACTTTCCTACTTGGCAGTACATCTACGTATTAG
TCATCGCTATTACCATGATGATGCGGTTTTGGCAGTACATCAATGGGCGTGGATAGCGGTTTGACTCACG
GGGATTTCCAAGTCTCCACCCCATTGACGTCAATGGGAGTTTGTTTTGACTAGTGGAGCCGAGAGTAATT
CATACAAAAGGAGGGATCGCCTTCGCAAGGGGAGAGCCCAGGGACCGTCCCTAAATTCTCACAGACCCAA
ATCCCTGTAGCCGCCCCACGACAGCGCGAGGAGCATGCGCCCAGGGCTGAGCGCGGGTAGATCAGAGCAC
ACAAGCTCACAGTCCCCGGCGGTGGGGGGAGGGGCGCGCTGAGCGGGGGCCAGGGAGCTGGCGCGGGGCA
AACTGGGAAAGTGGTGTCGTGTGCTGGCTCCGCCCTCTTCCCGAGGGTGGGGGAGAACGGTATATAAGTG
CGGTAGTCGCCTTGGACGTTCTTTTTCGCAACGGGTTTGCCGTCAGAACGCAGGTGAGTGGCGGGTGTGG
CTTCCGCGGGCCCCGGAGCTGGAGCCCTGCTCTGAGCGGGCCGGGCTGATATGCGAGTGTCGTCCGCAGG
GTTTAGCTGTGAGCATTCCCACTTCGAGTGGCGGGCGGTGCGGGGGTGAGAGTGCGAGGCCTAGCGGCAA
CCCCGTAGCCTCGCCTCGTGTCCGGCTTGAGGCCTAGCGTGGTGTCCGCCGCCGCGTGCCACTCCGGCCG
CACTATGCGTTTTTTGTCCTTGCTGCCCTCGATTGCCTTCCAGCAGCATGGGCTAACAAAGGGAGGGTGT
GGGGCTCACTCTTAAGGAGCCCATGAAGCTTACGTTGGATAGGAATGGAAGGGCAGGAGGGGCGACTGGG
GCCCGCCCGCCTTCGGAGCACATGTCCGACGCCACCTGGATGGGGCGAGGCCTGTGGCTTTCCGAAGCAA
TCGGGCGTGAGTTTAGCCTACCTGGGCCATGTGGCCCTAGCACTGGGCACGGTCTGGCCTGGCGGTGCCG
CGTTCCCTTGCCTCCCAACAAGGGTGAGGCCGTCCCGCCCGGCACCAGTTGCTTGCGCGGAAAGATGGCC
GCTCCCGGGGCCCTGTTGCAAGGAGCTCAAAATGGAGGACGCGGCAGCCCGGTGGAGCGGGCGGGTGAGT
CACCCACACAAAGGAAGAGGGCCTTGCCCCTCGCCGGCCGCTGCTTCCTGTGACCCCGTGGTCTATCGGC
CGCATAGTCACCTCGGGCTTCTCTTGAGCACCGCTCGTCGCGGCGGGGGGAGGGGATCTAATGGCGTTGG
AGTTTGTTCACATTTGGTGGGTGGAGACTAGTCAGGCCAGCCTGGCGCTGGAAGTCATTCTTGGAATTTG
CCCCTTTGAGTTTGGAGCGAGGCTAATTCTCAAGCCTCTTAGCGGTTCAAAGGTATTTTCTAAACCCGTT
TCCAGGTGTTGTGAAAGCCACCGCTAATTCAAAGCAATCCGGAGCCACCATGGTGAGCAAGGGCGAGGAG
CTGATCAAGGAGAACATGCACATGAAGCTGTACATGGAAGGCACCGTGAACAACCACCACTTCAAGTGCA
CCACCGAAGGGGAGGGCAAGCCCTACGAGGGCACCCAGACCCAGAGGATTAAGGTGGTGGAGGGAGGCCC
CCTGCCGTTCGCATTCGACATCCTGGCCACCTGCTTTATGTACGGGAGCAAGACCTTCATCAACCACACC
CAGGGCATCCCCGATTTCTTTAAGCAGTCCTTCCCTGAGGGCTTCACATGGGAGAGAGTCACCACATACG
AAGACGGGGGCGTGCTTACCGTTACCCAGGACACCAGCCTCCAGGACGGCTGCTTGATCTACAACGTCAA
GCTCAGAGGGGTGAACTTCCCATCCAACGGCCCTGTGATGCAGAAGAAAACACTCGGCTGGGAGGCCACC
ACCGAGACCCTGTACCCCGCTGACGGCGGCCTGGAAGGCAGATGCGACATGGCCCTGAAGCTCGTGGGCG
GGGGCCACCTGCACTGCAACCTGAAGACCACATACAGATCCAAGAAACCCGCTAAGAACCTCAAGATGCC
CGGCGTCTACTTTGTGGACCGCAGACTGGAAAGAATCAAGGAGGCCGACAATGAGACCTACGTCGAGCAG
CACGAGGTGGCTGTGGCCAGATACTGCGACCTCCCTAGCAAACTGGGGCACAAACTTAATGGCATGGACG
AGCTGTACAAGTCTGGCAGCGGAGGCTCTGGAGGCAAAGAAAAGATGAGCAAAGATGGTAAAAAGAAGAA
AAAGAAGTCAAAGACAAAGTGTGTAATTATGTGAGGATCCCGTACGCCTAGGAGCAGGTTTCCCCAATGA
CACAAAACGTGCAACTTGAAACTCCGCCTGGTCTTTCCAGGTCTAGAGGGGTAACACTTTGTACTGCGTT
TGGCTCCACGCTCGATCCACTGGCGAGTGTTAGTAACAGCACTGTTGCTTCGTAGCGGAGCATGACGGCC
GTGGGAACTCCTCCTTGGTAACAAGGACCCACGGGGCCAAAAGCCACGCCCACACGGGCCCGTCATGTGT
GCAACCCCAGCACGGCGACTTTACTGCGAAACCCACTTTAAAGTGACATTGAAACTGGTACCCACACACT
GGTGACAGGCTAAGGATGCCCTTCAGGTACCCCGAGGTAACACGCGACACTCGGGATCTGAGAAGGGGAC
TGGGGCTTCTATAAAAGCGCTCGGTTTAAAAAGCTTCTATGCCTGAATAGGTGACCGGAGGTCGGCACCT
TTCCTTTGCAATTACTGACCCTATGAATACACTGACTGTTTGACAATTAATCATCGGCATAGTATATCGG
CATAGTATAATACGACTCACTATAGGAGGGCCACCATGAAGAAACCTGAACTGACAGCAACTTCTGTTGA
GAAGTTTCTCATTGAAAAATTTGATTCTGTTTCTGATCTCATGCAGCTGTCTGAAGGTGAAGAAAGCAGA
GCCTTTTCTTTTGATGTTGGAGGAAGAGGTTATGTTCTGAGGGTCAATTCTTGTGCTGATGGTTTTTACA
AAGACAGATATGTTTACAGACACTTTGCCTCTGCTGCTCTGCCAATTCCAGAAGTTCTGGACATTGGAGA
ATTTTCTGAATCTCTCACCTACTGCATCAGCAGAAGAGCACAAGGAGTCACTCTCCAGGATCTCCCTGAA
ACTGAGCTGCCAGCTGTTCTGCAACCTGTTGCTGAAGCAATGGATGCCATTGCAGCAGCTGATCTGAGCC
AAACCTCTGGATTTGGTCCTTTTGGTCCCCAAGGCATTGGTCAGTACACCACTTGGAGGGATTTCATTTG
TGCCATTGCTGATCCTCATGTCTATCACTGGCAGACTGTGATGGATGACACAGTTTCTGCTTCTGTTGCT
CAGGCACTGGATGAACTCATGCTGTGGGCAGAAGATTGTCCTGAAGTCAGACACCTGGTCCATGCTGATT
TTGGAAGCAACAATGTTCTGACAGACAATGGCAGAATCACTGCAGTCATTGACTGGTCTGAAGCCATGTT
TGGAGATTCTCAATATGAGGTTGCCAACATTTTTTTTTGGAGACCTTGGCTGGCTTGCATGGAACAACAA
ACAAGATATTTTGAAAGAAGACACCCAGAACTGGCTGGTTCCCCCAGACTGAGAGCCTACATGCTCAGAA
TTGGCCTGGACCAACTGTATCAATCTCTGGTTGATGGAAACTTTGATGATGCTGCTTGGGCACAAGGAAG
ATGTGATGCCATTGTGAGGTCTGGTGCTGGAACTGTTGGAAGAACTCAAATTGCAAGAAGGTCTGCTGCT
GTTTGGACTGATGGATGTGTTGAAGTTCTGGCTGACTCTGGAAACAGGAGACCCTCCACAAGACCCAGAG
CCAAGGAATGAATATTAGCTAGATTATCCCTAATACCTGCCACCCCACTCTTAATCAGTGGTGGAAGAAC
GGTCTCAGAACTGTTTGTTTCAATTGGCCATTTAAGTTTAGTAGTAAAAGACTGGTTAATGATAACAATG
CATCGTAAAACCTTCAGAAGGAAAGGAGAATGTTTTGTGGACCACTTTGGTTTTCTTTTTTGCGTGTGGC
AGTTTTAAGTTATTAGTTTTTAAAATCAGTACTTTTTAATGGAAACAACTTGACCAAAAATTTGTCACAG
AATTTTGAGACCCATTAAAAAAGTTAAATGAGAAACCTGTGTGTTCCTTTGGTCAACACCGAGACATTTA
GGTGAAAGACATCTAATTCTGGTTTTACGAATCTGGAAACTTCTTGAAAATGTAATTCTTGAGTTAACAC
TTCTGGGTGGAGAATAGGGTTGTTTTCCCCCCACATAATTGGAAGGGGAAGGAATATCATTTAAAGCTAT
GGGAGGGTTGCTTTGATTACAACACTGGAGAGAAATGCAGCATGTTGCTGATTGCCTGTCACTAAAACAG
GCCAAAAACTGAGTCCTTGGGTTGCATAGAAAGCTG
Features (pLannotate 1.2.2; 14 found; start..end, strand, type, name):
     51..242     +  promoter       SV40 promoter (fragment): SV40 enhancer and early promoter
    429..1562    +  promoter       mEF-1α promoter (fragment): strong constitutive promoter for mouse elongation factor EF-1α
   1607..1728    -  polyA_signal   SV40 poly(A) signal: SV40 polyadenylation signal
   1751..1822    -  CDS            large T antigen (fragment): large T antigen from SV40 (simian virus 40)
   1916..2504    +  rep_origin     ori: high-copy-number ColE1/pMB1/pBR322/pUC origin of replication
   2584..2887    +  enhancer       CMV enhancer: human cytomegalovirus immediate early enhancer
   2889..2988    +  promoter       CMV promoter (fragment): human cytomegalovirus (CMV) immediate early promoter
   4320..5051    +  CDS            mCardinal: mCardinal is a basic (constitutively fluorescent) far red fluorescent protein published in 2014, derived from Entacmaea quadricolor. It is reported to be a rapidly-maturing monomer with moderate acid sensitivity.
   5076..5142    +  CDS            K-Ras (fragment): human small GTPase proto-oncoprotein
   5163..5607    +  misc_feature   FMDV IRES: internal ribosome entry site (IRES) of the foot-and-mouth disease virus
   5640..5658    +  promoter       tac promoter (fragment): strong E. coli promoter; hybrid between the trp and lac UV5 promoters
   5678..5696    +  promoter       T7 promoter: promoter for bacteriophage T7 RNA polymerase
   5706..6728    +  CDS            hph: KHYB_ECOLX - Experimental evidence at protein level: Swiss-Prot protein existence level 1. The aminoglycoside phosphotransferases achieve inactivation of their antibiotic substrates by phosphorylation. Only phosphorylates hygromycin and closely related compounds such as demethyl analogs and destomycin. From Escherichia coli.
   6743..7315    +  polyA_signal   EF-1α poly(A) signal: human EF-1α polyadenylation signal
