[The description below was written by a language model from this plasmid's Addgene catalogue record and pLannotate feature annotations shown in this document.]
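Description:
pVITRO1-mCardinal-CAXX is a mammalian expression plasmid built on InvivoGen's pVITRO1-hygro-mcs backbone, a vector designed with two separate expression cassettes. It replicates in E. coli from a high-copy ColE1/pUC-type origin. Selection relies on a single hygromycin phosphotransferase gene (hph), which serves in both hosts. Short bacterial promoter elements annotated just upstream of hph allow hygromycin selection in bacteria. An FMDV IRES placed before them lets the marker be translated in mammalian cells from the same transcript as the insert, and that transcript ends at an EF-1α polyadenylation signal.

The payload is the far-red fluorescent protein mCardinal, fused at its C-terminus to a short fragment of K-Ras. This fragment supplies the CAAX prenylation motif and the adjacent targeting sequence that anchor the protein to the inner leaflet of the plasma membrane. The catalogue lists a rat EF1α promoter as the driver. The feature table does not label that promoter, showing only a CMV enhancer and partial CMV promoter followed by an unannotated stretch upstream of mCardinal, where the rat EF1α element would presumably lie. The second cassette, consisting of an SV40 enhancer fragment, a mouse EF-1α promoter and an SV40 poly(A) signal, appears to carry no insert.

There are size discrepancies in the record. The catalogue gives a total of 6,765 bp and an insert of 274 bp, whereas the sequenced record is 7,316 nt and the mCardinal coding region alone spans more than 700 bp. The construct is intended to label the plasma membrane of mammalian cells with far-red fluorescence, and the associated publication concerns multiplexed biosensor barcoding.
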