Addgene plasmid #184451: pVITRO1-mCardinal-CAXX
Purpose: Plasma membrane-targeted mCardinal expression in mammalian cells
Depositing lab: Chuan-Hsiang Huang. Depositing organization: Johns Hopkins University and School of Medicine. Publication: Deciphering cell signaling networks with massively multiplexed biosensor barcoding. Yang JM, Chi WY, Liang J, Takayanagi S, Iglesias PA, Huang CH. Cell. 2021 Dec 9;184(25):6193-6206.e14. doi: 10.1016/j.cell.2021.11.005. Epub 2021 Nov 26. PubMed 34838160.
Backbone
  Vector backbone: pVITRO1-hygro-mcs
  Backbone manufacturer: InvivoGen
  Backbone size w/o insert (bp): 6491
  Total vector size (bp): 6765
  Vector type: Mammalian Expression
Growth in bacteria
  Bacterial resistance: Hygromycin, 200 μg/mL
  Growth temperature: 37°C
  Growth strain: DH5alpha
  Copy number: High Copy
Gene/Insert
  Gene/Insert name: mCardinal-CAAX
  Species: Synthetic
  Insert size (bp): 274
  Mutation: WT
  Promoter: Rat EF1α
  Cloning method: Restriction Enzyme; 5′ cloning site BspEI (not destroyed); 3′ cloning site BamHI (not destroyed)
  Sequencing primers: 5′ N/A; 3′ GGAAAGACCAGGCGGAGTTTC
Terms and licenses: Academic/Nonprofit Terms; Industry Terms: Not Available to Industry
How to cite: pVITRO1-mCardinal-CAXX was a gift from Chuan-Hsiang Huang (Addgene plasmid # 184451 ; http://n2t.net/addgene:184451 ; RRID:Addgene_184451)
